>Addgene plasmid #191100 | pAAV2-CAG-mScarlet-I-Cdt1 | addgene full sequence | sequence record 380122 | Addgene NGS Result
TGGGTTACATCGAACTGGATCTCAACAGCGGTAAGATCCTTGAGAGTTTTCGCCCCGAAGAACGTTTTCC
AATGATGAGCACTTTTAAAGTTCTGCTATGTGGCGCGGTATTATCCCGTATTGACGCCGGGCAAGAGCAA
CTCGGTCGCCGCATACACTATTCTCAGAATGACTTGGTTGAGTACTCACCAGTCACAGAAAAGCATCTTA
CGGATGGCATGACAGTAAGAGAATTATGCAGTGCTGCCATAACCATGAGTGATAACACTGCGGCCAACTT
ACTTCTGACAACGATCGGAGGACCGAAGGAGCTAACCGCTTTTTTGCACAACATGGGGGATCATGTAACT
CGCCTTGATCGTTGGGAACCGGAGCTGAATGAAGCCATACCAAACGACGAGCGTGACACCACGATGCCTG
TAGCAATGGCAACAACGTTGCGCAAACTATTAACTGGCGAACTACTTACTCTAGCTTCCCGGCAACAATT
AATAGACTGGATGGAGGCGGATAAAGTTGCAGGACCACTTCTGCGCTCGGCCCTTCCGGCTGGCTGGTTT
ATTGCTGATAAATCTGGAGCCGGTGAGCGTGGGTCTCGCGGTATCATTGCAGCACTGGGGCCAGATGGTA
AGCCCTCCCGTATCGTAGTTATCTACACGACGGGGAGTCAGGCAACTATGGATGAACGAAATAGACAGAT
CGCTGAGATAGGTGCCTCACTGATTAAGCATTGGTAACTGTCAGACCAAGTTTACTCATATATACTTTAG
ATTGATTTAAAACTTCATTTTTAATTTAAAAGGATCTAGGTGAAGATCCTTTTTGATAATCTCATGACCA
AAATCCCTTAACGTGAGTTTTCGTTCCACTGAGCGTCAGACCCCGTAGAAAAGATCAAAGGATCTTCTTG
AGATCCTTTTTTTCTGCGCGTAATCTGCTGCTTGCAAACAAAAAAACCACCGCTACCAGCGGTGGTTTGT
TTGCCGGATCAAGAGCTACCAACTCTTTTTCCGAAGGTAACTGGCTTCAGCAGAGCGCAGATACCAAATA
CTGTTCTTCTAGTGTAGCCGTAGTTAGGCCACCACTTCAAGAACTCTGTAGCACCGCCTACATACCTCGC
TCTGCTAATCCTGTTACCAGTGGCTGCTGCCAGTGGCGATAAGTCGTGTCTTACCGGGTTGGACTCAAGA
CGATAGTTACCGGATAAGGCGCAGCGGTCGGGCTGAACGGGGGGTTCGTGCACACAGCCCAGCTTGGAGC
GAACGACCTACACCGAACTGAGATACCTACAGCGTGAGCTATGAGAAAGCGCCACGCTTCCCGAAGGGAG
AAAGGCGGACAGGTATCCGGTAAGCGGCAGGGTCGGAACAGGAGAGCGCACGAGGGAGCTTCCAGGGGGA
AACGCCTGGTATCTTTATAGTCCTGTCGGGTTTCGCCACCTCTGACTTGAGCGTCGATTTTTGTGATGCT
CGTCAGGGGGGCGGAGCCTATGGAAAAACGCCAGCAACGCGGCCTTTTTACGGTTCCTGGCCTTTTGCTG
GCCTTTTGCTCACATGTTCTTTCCTGCGTTATCCCCTGATTCTGTGGATAACCGTATTACCGCCTTTGAG
TGAGCTGATACCGCTCGCCGCAGCCGAACGACCGAGCGCAGCGAGTCAGTGAGCGAGGAAGCGGAAGAGC
GCCCAATACGCAAACCGCCTCTCCCCGCGCGTTGGCCGATTCATTAATGCAGCTGCGCGCTCGCTCGCTC
ACTGAGGCCGCCCGGGCAAAGCCCGGGCGTCGGGCGACCTTTGGTCGCCCGGCCTCAGTGAGCGAGCGAG
CGCGCAGAGAGGGAGTGGCCAACTCCATCACTAGGGGTTCCTTGTAGTTAATGATTAACCCGCCATGCTA
CTTATCTACGTAGCCATGCTCTAGGAAGATCCTTATCGATTTTACCACATTTGTAGAGGTTTTACTTGCT
TTAAAAAACCTCCCACATCTCCCCCTGAACCTGAAACATAAAATGAATGCAATTGTTGTTGTTAACTTGT
TTATTGCAGCTTATAATGGTTACAAATAAAGCAATAGCATCACAAATTTCACAAATAAAGCATTTTTTTC
ACTGCATTCTAGTTGTGGTTTGTCCAAACTCATCAATGTATCTTATCATGTCTGCTCGAAGCGGCCGCCC
GGGTCGACGGTATCGATGCGGGGAGGCGGCCCAAAGGGAGATCCGACTCGTCTGAGGGCGAAGGCGAAGA
CGCGGAAGAGGCCGCAGAGCCGGCAGCAGGCCGCGGGAAGGAAGGTCCGCTGGATTGAGGGCCGAAGGGA
CGTAGCAGAAGGACGTCCCGCGCAGAATCCAGGTGGCAACACAGGCGAGCAGCCAAGGAAAGGACGATGA
TTTCCCCGACAACACCACGGAATTGTCAGTGCCCAACAGCCGAGCCCCTGTCCAGCAGCGGGCAAGGCAG
GCGGCGATGAGTTCCGCCGTGGCAATAGGGAGGGGGAAAGCGAAAGTCCCGGAAAGGAGCTGACAGGTGG
TGGCAATGCCCCAACCAGTGGGGGTTGCGTCAGCAAACACAGTGCACACCACGCCACGTTGCCTGACAAC
GGGCCACAACTCCTCATAAAGAGACAGCAACCAGGATTTATACAAGGAGGAGAAAATGAAAGCCATACGG
GAAGCAATAGCATGATACAAAGGCATTAAAGCAGCGTATCCACATAGCGTAAAAGGAGCAACATAGTTAA
GAATACCAGTCAATCTTTCACAAATTTTGTAATCCAGAGGTTGATTATCGATAAGCTTGATATCGTCGAC
TGTTGTACAAAAGTTCTAAAACGTCTTCTCGAAGACCCGTTTTGAGCTAGCTTTCAGATGGTGTCCTGGT
CCTGGGCAGATGTCAGATGAGGAGGCTGTCCAGCGGCAGGGGTAGACTTCTTGATCTTCTGGCCTGGAGA
TGGGCATGCAGGAATGTCTGGAGCCTCAGGTGTGCTGGGGCTAGACACTTCGTCCACGGACAGTCTCAGC
CTTCTCCGAGCTGGTGGTCTGGCTTGATCTCTGCCAGGAGCAGCAGGAGGTCTGGCTCTTTTCCGGCTGC
CAGATGTAGCAGAGGCAGGGGCTCTCAGAGCGGGTCTAGCAGGAGATGGAAATTCGCCGCTGCCAGCAGC
AGATCCAGCAGAGCCCTTGTACAGCTCGTCCATTCCGCCTGTAGAGTGTCTGCCTTCGCTCCGCTCGTAC
TGTTCCACCACGGTGTAGTCCTCGTTGTGGCTGGTGATGTCCAGCTTTCTGTCCACGTTGTAGGCGCCAG
GCATCTGCACGGGTTTCTTGGCCTTGTAGGTGGTCTTGAAGTCGGCCAGGTATCTGCCGCCATCCTTCAG
TCTCAGGGCCATCTTGATGTCGCCCTTCAGCACGCCATCCTCAGGATACAGTCTCTCGGTGCTGGCTTCC
CAGCCCATTGTCTTTTTCTGCATCACGGGGCCATCAGGTGGAAAGTTGGTGCCCCGCAGCTTCACTTTGT
AGATCAGGGTGCCATCTTCCAGGCTTGTATCCTGTGTCACGGTCACGGCTCCGCCGTCCTCGAAGTTCAT
CACTCTCTCCCACTTGAAGCCCTCGGGGAAGCTCTGCTTGTAGTAGTCGGGAATATCGGCAGGGTGCTTG
ATGAAGGCCCGGCTGCCGTACATAAACTGAGGGCTCAGAATGTCCCAGCTGAAAGGCAGAGGGCCGCCTT
TGGTCACTTTCAGCTTGGCGGTCTGTGTTCCCTCATAAGGTCTGCCCTCGCCTTCGCCTTCGATCTCGAA
CTCGTGGCCGTTCATGCTGCCTTCCATGTGCACCTTGAACCGCATGAACTCTTTGATCACGGCTTCGCCC
TTGGAAACCATGGTGGCGAATTCAAGCTTTCTAGAGGATCCAATTCTTTGCCAAAATGATGAGACAGCAC
AATAACCAGCACGTTGCCCAGGAGCTGTAGGAAAAAGAAGAAGGCATGAACATGGTTAGCAGAGGCTCTA
GAGCCGCCGGTCACACGCCAGAAGCCGAACCCCGCCCTGCCCCGTCCCCCCCGAAGGCAGCCGTCCCCCC
GCGGACAGCCCCGAGCCGCTCCCCCCGCACAAAGGGCCCTCCCGGAGCCCCTCAAGGCTTTCACGCAGCC
ACAGAAAAGAAACAAGCCGTCATTAAACCAAGCGCTAATTACAGCCCGGAGGAGAAGGGCCGTCCCGCCC
GCTCACCTGTGGGAGTAACGCGGTCAGTCAGAGCCGGGGCGGGCGGCGCGAGGCGGCGGCGGAGCGGGGC
ACGGGGCGAAGGCAGCGCGCAGCGACTCCCGCCCGCCGCGCGCTTCGCTTTTTATAGGGCCGCCGCCGCC
GCCGCCTCGCCATAAAAGGAAACTTTCGGAGCGCGCCGCTCTGATTGGCTGCCGCCGCACCTCTCCGCCT
CSCCCCSCCCCSCCCCTCSCCCCSCCCCSCCCCSCCTGGCGCGCGCCCCCCCCCCCCCCCGCCCCCATCG
CTGCACAAAATAATTAAAAAATAAATAAATACAAAATTGGGGGTGGGGAGGGGGGGGAGATGGGGAGAGT
GAAGCAGAACGTGGGGCTCACCTCGACCATGGTAATAGCGATGACTAATACGTAGATGTACTGCCAAGTA
GGAAAGTCCCATAAGGTCATGTACTGGGCATAATGCCAGGCGGGCCATTTACCGTCATTGACGTCAATAG
GGGGCGTACTTGGCATATGATACACTTGATGTACTGCCAAGTGGGCAGTTTACCGTAAATACTCCACCCA
TTGACGTCAATGGAAAGTCCCTATTGGCGTTACTATGGGAACATACGTCATTATTGACGTCAATGGTACT
CTTCCTAGAGCATGGCTACGTAGATAAGTAGCATGGCGGGTTAATCATTAACTACAAGGAACCCCTAGTG
ATGGAGTTGGCCACTCCCTCTCTGCGCGCTCGCTCGCTCACTGAGGCCGGGCGACCAAAGGTCGCCCGAC
GCCCGGGCTTTGCCCGGGCGGCCTCAGTGAGCGAGCGAGCGCGCAGCTGGCGTAATAGCGAAGAGGCCCG
CACCGATCGCCCTTCCCAACAGTTGCGCAGCCTGAATGGCGAATGGG
[124 nt withheld, positions 5088-5211]
C
[91 nt withheld, positions 5213-5303]
A
[49 nt withheld, positions 5305-5353]
CCTTTGACGTTGGAGTCCACGTTCTTT
[37 nt withheld, positions 5381-5417]
ACCCTATCTCGGTCTATTCTTTTGATTTATAAGGGATTTTGCCGATTTCGGCCTATTGGTTAAAAAATGA
GCTGATTTAACAAAAATTTAACGCGAATTTTAACAAAATATTAACGCTTACAATTTAGGTGGCACTTTTC
GGGGAAATGTGCGCGGAACCCCTATTTGTTTATTTTTCTAAATACATTCAAATATGTATCCGCTCATGAG
ACAATAACCCTGATAAATGCTTCAATAATATTGAAAAAGGAAGAGTATGAGTATTCAACATTTCCGTGTC
GCCCTTATTCCCTTTTTTGCGGCATTTTGCCTTCCTGTTTTTGCTCACCCAGAAACGCTGGTGAAAGTAA
AAGATGCTGAAGATCAGTTGGGTGCACGAG
Features (pLannotate 1.2.2; 19 found; start..end, strand, type, name):
    908..1496    +  rep_origin     ori: high-copy-number ColE1/pMB1/pBR322/pUC origin of replication
   1679..1735    +  CDS            lacI (fragment): lac repressor; lacI; The lac repressor binds to the lac operator to inhibit transcription in E. coli. This inhibition can be relieved by adding lactose or isopropyl-β-D-thiogalactopyranoside (IPTG).
   1729..1862    -  repeat_region  AAV2 ITR: inverted terminal repeat of adeno-associated virus serotype 2 inverted
   1933..2001    +  CDS            large T antigen (fragment): large T antigen from SV40 (simian virus 40)
   2024..2145    +  polyA_signal   SV40 poly(A) signal: SV40 polyadenylation signal
   2188..2776    -  misc_feature   WPRE: woodchuck hepatitis virus posttranscriptional regulatory element
   2776..2795    -  misc_feature   MCS (fragment): pBluescript multiple cloning site
   2845..3129    -  CDS            CDT1 (fragment): CDT1_HUMAN - Experimental evidence at protein level: Swiss-Prot protein existence level 1. Required for both DNA replication and mitosis (PubMed:11125146, PubMed:22581055, PubMed:21856198, PubMed:14993212, PubMed:26842564). DNA replication licensing factor, required for pre- replication complex assembly. Cooperates with CDC6 and the origin recognition complex (ORC) during G1 phase of the cell cycle to promote the loading of the mini-chromosome maintenance (MCM) complex onto DNA to generate pre-replication complexes (pre-RC)(PubMed:14672932). Required also for mitosis by promoting stable kineto
   3166..3861    -  CDS            mScarlet-I: mScarlet-I is a basic (constitutively fluorescent) red fluorescent protein published in 2016, derived from synthetic construct. It is reported to be a rapidly-maturing monomer with moderate acid sensitivity.
   3885..3947    -  CDS            HBB (fragment): HBB_LEPEU - Experimental evidence at protein level: Swiss-Prot protein existence level 1. Involved in oxygen transport from the lung to the various peripheral tissues. From Lepus europaeus (European hare).
   3945..4075    -  intron         chimeric intron (fragment): chimera between introns from chicken β-actin and rabbit β-globin
   4164..4299    -  intron         hybrid intron (fragment): hybrid between chicken β-actin (CBA) and minute virus of mice (MMV) introns (Gray et al., 2011)
   4300..4576    -  promoter       chicken β-actin promoter: No description available
   4578..4826    -  enhancer       CMV enhancer (fragment): human cytomegalovirus immediate early enhancer
   4887..5019    +  repeat_region  AAV2 ITR (fragment): inverted terminal repeat of adeno-associated virus serotype 2 inverted
   5014..5083    +  CDS            lacZα (fragment): LacZα fragment of β-galactosidase; lacZ fragment
   5088..5516    +  rep_origin     f1 ori (sequence partly withheld): f1 bacteriophage origin of replication; arrow indicates direction of (+) strand synthesis
   5569..5673    +  promoter       AmpR promoter: bla
   5674..737     +  CDS            AmpR (across the origin): β-lactamase; bla; confers resistance to ampicillin, carbenicillin, and related antibiotics
