[The description below was written by a language model from this plasmid's Addgene catalogue record and pLannotate feature annotations shown in this document.]
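Description:
pAAV2-CAG-mScarlet-I-Cdt1 is a 5,797 bp AAV transfer plasmid built on a pAAV2-CAG backbone, intended for mammalian expression either by direct transfection or after packaging into recombinant adeno-associated virus. It is maintained in E. coli through a high-copy ColE1/pUC-type origin and selected with ampicillin via the β-lactamase gene and its native promoter. An f1 phage origin is also present, and short lacI and lacZα fragments are remnants of the cloning backbone.

The expression cassette lies between two AAV2 inverted terminal repeats, which supply the cis signals for replication and encapsidation of the intervening DNA into AAV particles. Within the ITRs, a CAG-type promoter (CMV immediate-early enhancer, chicken β-actin promoter, and chimeric β-actin/β-globin intron sequences) drives strong, ubiquitous transcription of a roughly 1 kb synthetic, human codon-optimised open reading frame. This encodes mScarlet-I, a bright, rapidly maturing monomeric red fluorescent protein, fused at its C terminus to residues 30–120 of human Cdt1, the DNA replication licensing factor. According to the record, the fusion serves to label eukaryotic cell nuclei. Downstream, a WPRE enhances transcript stability and expression, and an SV40 polyadenylation signal terminates the message. The small large T antigen and hare β-globin annotations appear to be incidental matches to the SV40 polyA region and the globin-derived intron/exon junction. The insert is flanked by retained restriction sites that allow it to be exchanged.

The stated use is bright red nuclear labelling for tissue clearing and other fluorescence microscopy methods. The associated publication concerns brain-wide mapping of supraspinal neurons after spinal injury.
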