Addgene plasmid #191100: pAAV2-CAG-mScarlet-I-Cdt1
Purpose: To express a bright monomeric red FP to label eucaryotic cell nuclei. To be used in tissue clearing methods and other fluorescent microscopy methods
Depositing lab: Murray Blackmore & Pantelis Tsoulfas. Depositing organization: University of Miami. Publication: Brain-wide analysis of the supraspinal connectome reveals anatomical correlates to functional recovery after spinal injury. Wang Z, Romanski A, Mehra V, Wang Y, Brannigan M, Campbell BC, Petsko GA, Tsoulfas P, Blackmore MG. Elife. 2022 Jul 15;11. pii: 76254. doi: 10.7554/eLife.76254. PubMed 35838234.
Backbone
  Vector backbone: pAAV2-CAG
  Backbone manufacturer: Boyden Laboratory
  Backbone size w/o insert (bp): 4789
  Total vector size (bp): 5797
  Vector type: Mammalian Expression, AAV, Synthetic Biology
Growth in bacteria
  Bacterial resistance: Ampicillin, 100 μg/mL
  Growth temperature: 37°C
  Growth strain: NEB Stable
  Copy number: High Copy
Gene/Insert
  Gene/Insert name: mScarlet-I-Cdt1 (30-120)
  Species: Synthetic
  Insert size (bp): 1008
  Mutation: Optimized to human codon usage
  Promoter: CMV enhancer and CAG
  Tag / fusion protein: mScarlet-I fused to residues 30-120 of human Cdt1 gene. FPbase ID: FVS3D (C terminal on insert) (C terminal on insert)
  Cloning method: Restriction Enzyme; 5′ cloning site BamHI, EcoRI (not destroyed); 3′ cloning site NheI, EcoRV (not destroyed)
  Sequencing primers: 5′ pCAGG-5; 3′ wPRE-R
Terms and licenses: Academic/Nonprofit Terms; Industry Terms: Not Available to Industry
How to cite: pAAV2-CAG-mScarlet-I-Cdt1 was a gift from Murray Blackmore & Pantelis Tsoulfas (Addgene plasmid # 191100 ; http://n2t.net/addgene:191100 ; RRID:Addgene_191100)
